>Addgene plasmid #67095 | pCellFree_G03 SMAD2 | addgene partial sequence | sequence record 119685 | EGFP-N 5'-CGTCGCCGTCCAGCTCGACCAG-3'
CTCGCCCTTGCTTGTGCCGTGGTGATGGTGGTGATGGTGGTGACCAGAGGTGCCCATGGTTTCACTTACG
TGTTTAATGTCTTTACAGACTTTATACATTACTGTCATGGTTAAATAAAATAAAATAAAATAAAATAAAA
TAAAATAAAATAAAATAAAATAAAATAAAATAAACTTAAGATGTCCCTATAGTGAGTCGTATTAGACGTC
AGGTGGCACTTTTCGGGGAAATGTGCGCGGAACCCCTATTTGTTTATTTTTCTAAATACATTCAAATATG
TATCCGCTCATGAGACAATAACCCTGATAAATGCTTCAATAATATTGAAAAAGGAAGAGTATGAGTATTC
AACATTTCCGTGTCGCCCTTATTCCCTTTTTTGCGGCATTTTGCCTTCCTGTTTTTGCTCACCCAGAAAC
GCTGGTGAAAGTAAAAGATGCTGAAGATCAGTTGGGTGCACGAGTGGGTTACATCGAACTGGATCTCAAC
AGCGGTAAGATCCTTGAGAGTTTTCGCCCCGAAGAACGTTTTCCAATGATGAGCACTTTTAAAGTTCTGC
TATGTGGCGCGGTATTATCCCGTATTGACGCCGGGCAAGAGCAACTCGGTCGCCGCATACACTATTCTCA
GAATGACTTGGTTGAGTACTCACCAGTCACAGAAAAGCATCTTACGGATGGCATGACAGTAAGAGAATTA
TGCAGTGCTGCCATAACCATGAGTGATAACACTGCGGCCAACTTACTTCTGACAACGATCGGAGGACCGA
AGGAGCTAACCGCTTTTTTGCACAACATGGGGGATCATGTAACTCGCCTTGATCGTTGGGAACCGGAGCT
GAATGAAGCCATACCAAACGACGAGCGTGACACCACGATGCCTGTAGCAATGGCAACAACGTTGCGCAAA
CTATTAACTGGCGAACTACTTACTCTAGCTTCCCGGCAACAATTAATAGACTGGATGGAGGCGGATAAAG
TTGCAGGACCACTTCTGCGCTCGGCCCTTCCGGCTGGCTG
