>Addgene plasmid #67095 | pCellFree_G03 SMAD2 | addgene partial sequence | sequence record 119687 | T7term 5'-GCTAGTTATTGCTCAGCGG-3'
TACCACGCGTACCCAACACACGGACACATGCACGAACACGCATGCAGAGAGATCATACATCATCTATAGA
GAAGTACACGTAAAAGTAAGACTCGTCGTCTGCCAGCTACAACCGAGAAGGCGACGTGAAAGGAACAAGA
AAGGAGGAGGAGGGCGGCCGCTTACACCACTTTGTACAAGAAAGCTGGGTCCAATGACATGCTTGAGCAA
CGCACTGAAGGGGATCCCATCTGAGTTAATACTTTGTCCAACCACTGTAGAGGTCCATTCAGATGAAGTT
CAATCCAGCAAGGAGTACTTGTTACCGTCTGCCTTCGGTATTCTGCTCCCCACCCTTTCACAAAACTCAT
TCTTATGGTGCACATTCTAGTTAGCTGATAGACGGCTTCAAAACCCTGATTAACAGACTGAGCCAGAAGA
GCAGCAAATTCCTGGTTGTTGAAGATCTTCAGATTACAGCCTGGTGGAATTTTACACACTGTTGCAGGGT
GCCAGCCATATCTCTGATTACAATTGGGGCTCTGCACAAAGATTGCACTATCACTTAGGCACTCAGCAAA
AACTTCCCCACCTATGTAGTATAAGCGCACTCCTCTTCCTATATGCCTTCTTGTCATTTCTACCGTGGCA
TTTCGGTTAACATTGGAGAGTAAACCTAAGCAGAACCTCTCTGAATTTGATGGGTCTGTAAAGCCATCTA
CAGTGAGTGAGGGCTGTGATGCATGGAAGGTTTCTCCAACCCTCTGATTTAATTCATAATATGCTATCGA
ACACCAAAATGCAGGTTCTGAGTAAGTAACTGGCTGTAAATCCAAGCTATGATTAACAGGGGAAAGAGTA
GTAGGAGATAGTTCTGCTGGAGAGCCTGTGTCCATACTTTGATTCAACTGTTGGTCACTTGTTTCTCCAT
CTTCACTGATATATCCAGGAGGTGGCGTTTCTGGAATATAATTACTCTGTGGCTCAATTCCTGCTGGGAA
GTTAGTGTTTTCTGGAATGGAGTGAGTATAGTCATCCAGAGGCGGAAGTTCTGTTAGGATCTCGGTGTGT
CGGGGCACTAATACTGGAGGCAAAACTGGTGTCTCAACTCTCTGA
