[The description below was written by a language model from this plasmid's Addgene catalogue record.]
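Description:
pCellFree_G03 SMAD2 is a cell-free expression plasmid built on the pCellFree_G03 backbone, designed to serve as a template for in vitro transcription and translation rather than for expression inside living cells. It is propagated in E. coli as a high-copy plasmid under ampicillin selection. The record does not name the origin of replication, and no feature table is provided, so details such as translation leader sequences or other regulatory elements in the backbone cannot be stated here.

The insert is human SMAD2 (SMAD family member 2), an intracellular signal transducer of the TGF-β pathway, introduced into the backbone by Gateway recombination cloning. Transcription is driven by a T7 promoter, so mRNA is produced by T7 RNA polymerase in a coupled or separate reaction. The use of a T7 terminator sequencing primer suggests that a T7 terminator region lies downstream of the open reading frame. The backbone supplies two N-terminal fusion partners: a His tag, which allows metal-affinity capture or detection, and EGFP, which gives a fluorescent readout of how much fusion protein has been made and can help assess the integrity or aggregation state of the product.

The stated purpose is to act as a standard for benchmarking cell-free expression. It belongs to work comparing the performance of four different cell-free protein expression systems, where a common tagged template allows yield and product quality to be compared directly between lysates.
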