Addgene plasmid #67095: pCellFree_G03 SMAD2
Purpose: Standard for cell-free expression benchmarking.
Depositing lab: Kirill Alexandrov. Depositing organization: University of Queensland. Publication: Performance benchmarking of four cell-free protein expression systems. Gagoski D, Polinkovsky ME, Mureev S, Kunert A, Johnston W, Gambin Y, Alexandrov K. Biotechnol Bioeng. 2015 Aug 24. doi: 10.1002/bit.25814. PubMed 26301602.
Backbone
  Vector backbone: pCellFree_G03
  Vector type: Cell-free expression
Growth in bacteria
  Bacterial resistance: Ampicillin, 100 μg/mL
  Growth temperature: 37°C
  Growth strain: DH5alpha
  Copy number: High Copy
Gene/Insert
  Gene/Insert name: SMAD2 (alt name: SMAD family member 2)
  Species: H. sapiens (human)
  Entrez Gene: SMAD2 (a.k.a. CHTD8, JV18, JV18-1, LDS6, MADH2, MADR2, hMAD-2, hSMAD2)
  Promoter: T7
  Tag / fusion protein: His (N terminal on backbone); EGFP (N terminal on backbone)
  Cloning method: Gateway Cloning
  Sequencing primers: 5′ EGFP-C; 3′ T7 terminal
Terms and licenses: Academic/Nonprofit Terms; Industry Terms: Not Available to Industry
How to cite: pCellFree_G03 SMAD2 was a gift from Kirill Alexandrov (Addgene plasmid # 67095 ; http://n2t.net/addgene:67095 ; RRID:Addgene_67095)
